>Addgene plasmid #67583 | pSIM24 KanR | addgene full sequence | sequence record 241689 | Addgene NGS Result
GCGCGCGGTACCCAGTACATTAAAAACGTCCGCAATGTGTTATTAAGTTGTCTAAGCGTCAATTTGTTTA
CACCACAATATATCCTGCCACCAGCCAGCCAACAGCTCCCCGACCGGCAGCTCGGCACAAAATCACCACT
CGATACAGGCAGCCCATCAGTCCACTAGACCAGTACCTTGGAGGCCTGTGCGCATCCCAGGGTGGGTCCC
GTATACCCCGGGGAATTCGTCAACTTCGTCCACAGACATCAACATCTTATCGTCCTTTGAAGATAAGATA
ATAATGTTGAAGATAAGAGTGGGAGCCCCCACTAAAACATTGCTTTGTCAAAAGCTAAAAAAGATGATGC
CCGACAGCCACTTGTGTGAAGCATGAGAAGCCGGTCCCTCCACTAAGAAAATTAGTGAAGCATCTTCCAG
TGGTCCCTCCACTCACAGCTCAATCAGTGAGCAACAGGACGAAGGAAATGACGTAAGCCATGACGTCTAA
TCCCAACTTCGTCCACAGACATCAACATCTTATCGTCCTTTGAAGATAAGATAATAATGTTGAAGATAAG
AGTGGGAGCCACCACTAAAACATTGCTTTGTCAAAAGCTAAAAAAGATGATGCCCGACAGCCACTTGTGT
GAAGCATGAGAAGCCGGTCCCTCCACTAAGAAAATTAGTGAAGCATCTTCCAGTGGTCCCTCCACTCACA
GCTCAATCAGTGAGCAACAGGACGAAGGAAATGACGTAAGCCATGACGTCTAATCCCACAAGAATTTCCT
TATATAAGGAACACAAATCAGAAGGAAGAGATCAATCGAAATCAAAATCGGAATCGAAATCAAAATCGGA
ATCGAAATCTCTCATCTAAGCTTGGATCCCTCGAGGTTAACACGCGTGTCGACGAGCTCCTGCAGTCTAG
AGCTTTCGTTCGTATCATCGGTTTCGACAACGTTCGTCAAGTTCAATGCATCAGTTTCATTGCGCACACA
CCAGAATCCTACTGAGTTTGAGTATTATGGCATTGGGAAAACTGTTTTTCTTGTACCATTTGTTGTGCTT
GTAATTTACTGTGTTTTTTATTCGGTTTTCGCTATCGAACTGTGAAATGGAAATGGATGGAGAAGAGTTA
ATGAATGATATGGTCCTTTTGTTCATTCTCAAATTAATATTATTTGTTTTTTCTCTTATTTGTTGTGTGT
TGAATTTGAAATTATAAGAGATATGCAAACATTTTGTTTTGAGTAAAAATGTGTCAAATCGTGGCCTCTA
ATGACCGAAGTTAATATGAGGAGTAAAACACTTGTAGTTGTACCATTATGCTTATTCACTAGGCAACAAA
TATATTTTCAGACCTAGAAAAGCTGCAAATGTTACTGAATACAAGTATGTCCTCTTGTGTTTTAGACATT
TATGAACTTTCCTTTATGTAATTTTCCAGAATCCTTGTCAGATTCTAATCATTGCTTTATAATTATAGTT
ATACTCATGGATTTGTAGTTGAGTATGAAAATATTTTTTAATGCATTTTATGACTTGCCAATTGATTGAC
AACATGCATCAATCGATACTAGTCTAGTAACATAGATGACACCGCGAGCGATAATTTATCCTAGTTTGCG
AGCTATATTTTGTTTTCTATCGCGTATTAAATGTATAATTGCGGGACTCTAATCATAAAAACCCATCTCA
TAAATAACGTCATGCATTACATGTTAATTATTACATGCTTAACGTAATTCAACAGAAATTATATGATAAT
CATCGCAAGACCGGCAACAGGATTCAATCTTAAGAAACTTTATTGCCAAATGTTTGAACGATTCAGAAGA
ACTCATCGAGGAGCCTGTAGAAAGCAATCCTTTGGGAATCTGGAGCAGCAATTCCGTAAAGCACAAGGAA
TCTATCAGCCCACTCTCCACCAAGTTCTTCAGCAATATCCCTAGTAGCGAGAGCAATATCCTGATACCTA
TCAGCAACTCCAAGCCTTCCGCAATCAATGAATCCAGAAAACCTTCCGTTCTCCACCATAATGTTTGGAA
GGCAAGCATCACCATGAGTAACAACAAGATCCTCACCATCTGGCATTCTAGCCTTGAGCCTAGCAAAAAG
TTCAGCTGGAGCCAATCCTTGATGTTCCTCATCAAGATCATCCTGATCCACAAGTCCAGCTTCCATCCTA
GTTCTAGCCCTTTCAATTCTGTGCTTAGCTTGGTGATCAAATGGGCAAGTAGCAGGATCAAGAGTGTGAA
GCCTTCTCATAGCATCAGCCATAATGGAAACCTTCTCAGCTGGAGCAAGGTGTGAAGAAAGCAAATCTTG
TCCTGGAACCTCTCCCAAAAGAAGCCAATCTCTTCCAGCCTCAGTAACAACATCAAGAACAGCAGCGCAT
GGAACACCAGTAGTAGCAAGCCAAGAAAGTCTAGCAGCCTCATCTTGAAGCTCATTAAGAGCACCAGAAA
GATCAGTCTTAACGAAAAGAACTGGCCTTCCCTGAGCAGAAAGCCTAAAAACAGCAGCATCAGAGCATCC
AATAGTCTGTTGAGCCCAATCGTATCCAAAAAGCCTCTCAACCCAAGCAGCAGGACTTCCAGCATGAAGT
CCATCTTGCTCAATTCCCATTTGAGAGTGAATATGAGACTCTAATTGGATACCGAGGGGAATTTATGGAA
CGTCAGTGGAGCATTTTTGACAAGAAATATTTGCTAGCTGATAGTGACCTTAGGCGACTTTTGAACGCGC
AATAATGGTTTCTGACGTATGTGCTTAGCTCATTAAACTCCAGAAACCCGCGGCTCAGTGGCTCCTTCAA
CGTTGCGGTTCTGTCAGTTCCAAACGTAAAACGGCTTGTCCCGCGTCATCGGCGGGGGTCATAACGTGAC
TCCCTTAATTCTCCGCTCATGATCAGATCTGGTGACCCCTATGTAAGGGGCCGGCCATTTAAATTCGCGA
TTAATTAACCTGTGGTTGGCATGCACATACAAATGGACGAACGGATAAACCTTTTCACGCCCTTTTAAAT
ATCCGATTATTCTAATAAACGCTCTTTTCTCTTAGGTTTACCCGCCAATATATCCTGTCAAACACTGATA
GTTTAAACTGAAGGCGGGAAACGACAATCTGATATCGCGCGCGGTACCTGAGCAAAAGGCCAGCAAAAGG
CCAGGAACCGTAAAAAGGCCGCGTTGCTGGCGTTTTTCCATAGGCTCCGCCCCCCTGACGAGCATCACAA
AAATCGACGCTCAAGTCAGAGGTGGCGAAACCCGACAGGACTATAAAGATACCAGGCGTTTCCCCCTGGA
AGCTCCCTCGTGCGCTCTCCTGTTCCGACCCTGCCGCTTACCGGATACCTGTCCGCCTTTCTCCCTTCGG
GAAGCGTGGCGCTTTCTCATAGCTCACGCTGTAGGTATCTCAGTTCGGTGTAGGTCGTTCGCTCCAAGCT
GGGCTGTGTGCACGAACCCCCCGTTCAGCCCGACCGCTGCGCCTTATCCGGTAACTATCGTCTTGAGTCC
AACCCGGTAAGACACGACTTATCGCCACTGGCAGCAGCCACTGGTAACAGGATTAGCAGAGCGAGGTATG
TAGGCGGTGCTACAGAGTTCTTGAAGTGGTGGCCTAACTACGGCTACACTAGAAGAACAGTATTTGGTAT
CTGCGCTCTGCTGAAGCCAGTTACCTTCGGAAAAAGAGTTGGTAGCTCTTGATCCGGCAAACAAACCACC
GCTGGTAGCGGTGGTTTTTTTGTTTGCAAGCAGCAGATTACGCGCAGAAAAAAAGGATCTCAAGAAGATC
CTTTGATCTTTTCTACGGGGTCTGACGCTCAGTGGAACGAAAACTCACGTTAAGGGATTTTGGTCATGAG
ATTATCAAAAAGGATCTTCACCTAGATCCTTTTAAATTAAAAATGAAGTTTTAAATCAATCTAAAGTATA
TATGAGTAAACTTGGTCTGACAGTTACCAATGCTTAATCAGTGAGGCACCTATCTCAGCGATCTGTCTAT
TTCGTTCATCCATAGTTGCCTGACTCCCCGTCGTGTAGATAACTACGATACGGGAGGGCTTACCATCTGG
CCCCAGTGCTGCAATGATACCGCGAGAACCACGCTCACCGGCTCCAGATTTATCAGCAATAAACCAGCCA
GCCGGAAGGGCCGAGCGCAGAAGTGGTCCTGCAACTTTATCCGCCTCCATCCAGTCTATTAATTGTTGCC
GGGAAGCTAGAGTAAGTAGTTCGCCAGTTAATAGTTTGCGCAACGTTGTTGCCATTGCTACAGGCATCGT
GGTGTCACGCTCGTCGTTTGGTATGGCTTCATTCAGCTCCGGTTCCCAACGATCAAGGCGAGTTACATGA
TCCCCCATGTTGTGCAAAAAAGCGGTTAGCTCCTTCGGTCCTCCGATCGTTGTCAGAAGTAAGTTGGCCG
CAGTGTTATCACTCATGGTTATGGCAGCACTGCATAATTCTCTTACTGTCATGCCATCCGTAAGATGCTT
TTCTGTGACTGGTGAGTACTCAACCAAGTCATTCTGAGAATAGTGTATGCGGCGACCGAGTTGCTCTTGC
CCGGCGTCAATACGGGATAATACCGCGCCACATAGCAGAACTTTAAAAGTGCTCATCATTGGAAAACGTT
CTTCGGGGCGAAAACTCTCAAGGATCTTACCGCTGTTGAGATCCAGTTCGATGTAACCCACTCGTGCACC
CAACTGATCTTCAGCATCTTTTACTTTCACCAGCGTTTCTGGGTGAGCAAAAACAGGAAGGCAAAATGCC
GCAAAAAAGGGAATAAGGGCGACACAGAAATGTTGAATACTCATACTCTTCCTTTTTCAATATTATTGAA
GCATTTATCAGGGTTATTGTCTCATGAGCGGATACATATTTGAATGTATTTAGAAAAATAAACAAATAGG
GGTTCCGCGCACATTTCCCCGAAAAGTGCCACGGGCCCCGCTCACCGGGCTGGTTGCCCTCGCCGCTGGG
CTGGCGGCCGTCTATGGCCCTGCAAACGCGCCAGAAACGCCGTCGAAGCCGTGTGCGAGACACCGCGGCC
GCCGGCGTTGTGGATACCTCGCGGAAAACTTGGCCCTCACTGACAGATGAGGGGCGGACGTTGACACTTG
AGGGGCCGACTCACCCGGCGCGGCGTTGACAGATGAGGGGCAGGCTCGATTTCGGCCGGCGACGTGGAGC
TGGCCAGCCTCGCAAATCGGCGAAAACGCCTGATTTTACGCGAGTTTCCCACAGATGATGTGGACAAGCC
TGGGGATAAGTGCCCTGCGGTATTGACACTTGAGGGGCGCGACTACTGACAGATGAGGGGCGCGATCCTT
GACACTTGAGGGGCAGAGTGCTGACAGATGAGGGGCGCACCTATTGACATTTGAGGGGCTGTCCACAGGC
AGAAAATCCAGCATTTGCAAGGGTTTCCGCCCGTTTTTCGGCCACCGCTAACCTGTCTTTTAACCTGCTT
TTAAACCAATATTTATAAACCTTGTTTTTAACCAGGGCTGCGCCCTGTGCGCGTGACCGCGCACGCCGAA
GGGGGGTGCCCCCCCTTCTCGAACCCTCCCGGCCCGCTGTCGACTACCTAGATGTGGCGCAACGATGCCG
GCGACAAGCAGGAGCGCACCGACTTCTTCCGCATCAAGTGTTTTGGCTCTCAGGCCGAGGCCCACGGCAA
GTATTTGGGCAAGGGGTCGCTGGTATTCGTGCAGGGCAAGATTCGGAATACCAAGTACGAGAAGGACGGC
CAGACGGTCTACGGGACCGACTTCATTGCCGATAAGGTGGATTATCTGGACACCAAGGCACCAGGCGGGT
CAAATCAGGAATAAGGGCACATTGCCCCGGCGTGAGTCGGGGCAATCCCGCAAGGAGGGTGAATGAATCG
CACCTTCGATCGCAAGGCGTATCGCCAGGAACTGATCGACGCCGGCTTCTCGGCCGAAGATGCCGAAACG
ATCGCCTCGCGCACCGTCATGCGTGCCCCGCGCGAAACCTTCCAGTCGGTCGGCTCGATGGTCCAGCAGG
CCACCGCCAAGATCGAACGCGATTCGGTCCAGCTGGCCCCGCCGGCCCTTCCGGCCCCGTCGGCCGCCGT
CGAACGCTCGCGCCGGCTGGAACAGGAAGCCGCCGGCCTGGCCAAGTCGATGACCATCGACACCCGCGGC
ACCATGACCACCAAGAAGCGCAAGACCGCCGGCGAGGATCTGGCCAAGCAGGTCAGCGAAGCCAAGCAGG
CCGCCCTGCTGAAGCATACCAAGCAGCAGATCAAGGAAATGCAGCTGTCGCTGTTCGACATCGCCCCGTG
GCCGGATACCATGCGGGCCATGCCGAATGATACCGCCCGCTCGGCCCTGTTCACCACCCGCAATAAGAAG
ATCCCGCGCGAAGCCCTCCAGAATAAGGTCATCTTCCACGTCAACAAGGATGTCAAGATCACCTATACCG
GCGTCGAACTGCGGGCCGATGATGATGAACTGGTCTGGCAGCAGGTCCTGGAATATGCCAAGCGCACCCC
GATCGGCGAACCGATCACCTTCACCTTCTATGAACTGTGCCAGGATCTGGGCTGGTCGATCAATGGCCGC
TATTATACCAAGGCCGAAGAATGCCTGTCGCGCCTCCAGGCGACCGCGATGGGCTTCACCTCGGATCGCG
TCGGCCATCTGGAATCGGTCAGCCTGCTGCACCGCTTCCGCGTCCTGGATCGCGGCAAGAAGACCTCGCG
CTGCCAGGTCCTGATCGACGAAGAAATCGTCGTCCTGTTCGCCGGCGATCATTATACCAAGTTCATCTGG
GAGAAGTATCGCAAGCTGTCGCCGACCGCCCGCCGCATGTTCGATTATTTCTCGTCGCACCGCGAACCGT
ATCCGCTGAAGCTGGAAACCTTCCGCCTGATGTGCGGCTCGGATTCGACCCGCGTCAAGAAGTGGCGCGA
ACAGGTCGGCGAAGCCTGCGAAGAACTGCGCGGCTCGGGCCTGGTCGAACATGCCTGGGTCAATGATGAT
CTGGTCCATTGCAAGCGCTAGGGCCTTGTGGGGTCAGTTCCGGCTGGGGGTTCAGCCAGCGCTTTACGAT
ATCG
Features (pLannotate 1.2.2; 11 found; start..end, strand, type, name):
     66..90      -  misc_feature   LB T-DNA repeat: left border repeat from nopaline C58 T-DNA
    911..1552    +  terminator     E9 terminator: terminator and polyadenylation signal from the pea rbcS-E9 gene
   1563..1812    -  terminator     NOS terminator: nopaline synthase terminator and poly(A) signal
   1816..2604    -  CDS            neo: KKA2_KLEPN - Also known as kan, nptII. Experimental evidence at protein level: Swiss-Prot protein existence level 1. Resistance to kanamycin, neomycin, paromomycin, ribostamycin, butirosin and gentamicin B. From Klebsiella pneumoniae.
   2632..2811    -  promoter       NOS promoter: nopaline synthase promoter
   3046..3070    -  misc_feature   RB T-DNA repeat: right border repeat from nopaline C58 T-DNA
   3185..3773    -  rep_origin     ori: high-copy-number ColE1/pMB1/pBR322/pUC origin of replication
   3944..4804    -  CDS            AmpR: β-lactamase; bla; confers resistance to ampicillin, carbenicillin, and related antibiotics
   4805..4909    -  promoter       AmpR promoter: bla
   5037..5568    +  rep_origin     oriV: incP origin of replication
   5873..7018    +  CDS            trfA: TRFA_ECOLX - Experimental evidence at protein level: Swiss-Prot protein existence level 1. Also involved in plasmid copy number control, promoting intermolecular coupling of protein bound iterons at oriV, which inhibits replication initiation. From Escherichia coli.
