[The description below was written by a language model from this plasmid's Addgene catalogue record and pLannotate feature annotations shown in this document.]
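Description:
pSIM24 KanR is an empty plant gene expression backbone of about 7.1 kb, built as a compact binary-type vector that the associated publication title describes as suitable for both transient assays and stable expression of foreign genes in plants. According to the record, it was assembled from Stratagene-derived material together with synthesized fragments. In E. coli it is propagated as a high-copy plasmid through a ColE1/pUC-type origin and selected with ampicillin via the β-lactamase gene and its native promoter. It also carries the IncP oriV origin and the trfA replication initiator gene. Together these form a broad-host-range replicon of the kind normally used to maintain binary vectors in Agrobacterium, although the record does not name that host explicitly.

The transferable region is bounded by nopaline-type left and right T-DNA border repeats. Inside it sits a plant selection cassette in which the NOS promoter drives neo (nptII) followed by the NOS terminator, giving kanamycin resistance to transformed plant cells. A sister plasmid, pKDH, differs only in having a hygromycin cassette at this position. The expression cassette for a gene of interest is listed as driven by the M24 promoter. This promoter was not picked up by the automated annotation, which leaves an unannotated stretch between the left border and the pea rbcS-E9 terminator where the promoter and cloning sites presumably lie. The E9 terminator would supply polyadenylation for an inserted coding sequence, which is introduced by restriction enzyme cloning. No insert, tag or reporter is recorded.
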