Addgene plasmid #67583: pSIM24 KanR
Purpose: (Empty Backbone) Plant Gene Expression Vector
Depositing lab: Indu Maiti. Depositing organization: University of Kentucky. Publication: pSiM24 is a novel versatile gene expression vector for transient assays as well as stable expression of foreign genes in plants. Sahoo DK, Dey N, Maiti IB. PLoS One. 2014 Jun 4;9(6):e98988. doi: 10.1371/journal.pone.0098988. eCollection 2014. PONE-D-14-03371 PubMed 24897541.
Backbone
  Vector backbone: N/A
  Backbone manufacturer: Stratagene, fragments of the vector were synthesized by GenArt-Life Technologies
  Backbone size (bp): 7081
  Vector type: Plant Expression
  Promoter: M24
  Selectable markers: Kanamycin
Growth in bacteria
  Bacterial resistance: Ampicillin, 100 μg/mL
  Growth temperature: 37°C
  Growth strain: DH5alpha
  Copy number: High Copy
Gene/Insert
  Cloning method: Restriction Enzyme
  Sequencing primers: 5′ NOS-F (5'-GCGTTCAAAAGTCGCCTAAG-3'); 3′ NOSterm-R (5'-attgccaaatgtttgaacga-3')
Terms and licenses: Academic/Nonprofit Terms; Industry Terms: Not Available to Industry
Depositor comments: The difference between this plasmid and pKDH (Addgene plasmid # 67584) is that pSIM24 KanR has a kanamycin resistance cassette where pKDH has a hygromycin resistance cassette. The kanamycin and hygromycin resistance cassettes are used for selection in plants.
How to cite: pSIM24 KanR was a gift from Indu Maiti (Addgene plasmid # 67583 ; http://n2t.net/addgene:67583 ; RRID:Addgene_67583)
