>Addgene plasmid #67583 | pSIM24 KanR | addgene partial sequence | sequence record 120030 | NOS-F 5'-GCGTTCAAAAGTCGCCTAAG-3'
AAAATGCTCCACTGACGTTCCATAAATTCCCCTCGGTATCCAATTAGAGTCTCATATTCACTCTCAAATG
GGAATTGAGCAAGATGGACTTCATGCTGGAAGTCCTGCTGCTTGGGTTGAGAGGCTTTTTGGATACGATT
GGGCTCAACAGACTATTGGATGCTCTGATGCTGCTGTTTTTAGGCTTTCTGCTCAGGGAAGGCCAGTTCT
TTTCGTTAAGACTGATCTTTCTGGTGCTCTTAATGAGCTTCAAGATGAGGCTGCTAGACTTTCTTGGCTT
GCTACTACTGGTGTTCCATGCGCTGCTGTTCTTGATGTTGTTACTGAGGCTGGAAGAGATTGGCTTCTTT
TGGGAGAGGTTCCAGGACAAGATTTGCTTTCTTCACACCTTGCTCCAGCTGAGAAGGTTTCCATTATGGC
TGATGCTATGAGAAGGCTTCACACTCTTGATCCTGCTACTTGCCCATTTGATCACCAAGCTAAGCACAGA
ATTGAAAGGGCTAGAACTAGGATGGAAGCTGGACTTGTGGATCAGGATGATCTTGATGAGGAACATCAAG
GATTGGCTCCAGCTGAACTTTTTGCTAGGCTCAAGGCTAGAATGCCAGATGGTGAGGATCTTGTTGTTAC
TCATGGTGATGCTTGCCTTCCAAACATTATGGTGGAGAACGGAAGGTTTTCTGGATTCATTGATTGCGGA
AGGCTTGGAGTTGCTGATAGGTATCAGGATATTGCTCTCGCTACTAGGGATATTGCTGAAGAACTTGGTG
GAGAGTGGGCTGATAGATTCCTTGTGCTTTACGGAATTGCTGCTCCAGATTCCCAAAGGATTGCTTTCTA
CAGGCTCCTCGATGAGTTCTTCTGAATCGTTCAAACATTTGGCAATAAAGTTTCTTAAGATTGAATCCTG
TTGCCGGTCTTGCGATGATTATCATATAATTTCTGTTGAATTACGTTAAGCATGTAATAATTAACATGTA
ATGCATGACGTTATTTATGA
