>Addgene plasmid #67583 | pSIM24 KanR | addgene partial sequence | sequence record 120031 | NOSterm-R 5'-attgccaaatgtttgaacga-3'
GATTGNGNNCTGGTGAAGCATCCTTTGGGAATCTGGAGCAGCAATTCCGTAAAGCACAAGGAATCTATCA
GCCCACTCTCCACCAAGGTTCTTCAGCAATATCCCTAGGTAGCGAGAGCAATATCCTGATACCTATCAGC
AACTCCAAGCCTTCCGCAATCAATGAATCCAGAAAACCTTCCGTTCTCCACCATAATGTTTGGAAGGCAA
GCATCACCATGAGTAACAACAAGATCCTCACCATCTGGCATTCTAGCCTTGAGCCTAGCAAAAAGTTCAG
CTGGAGCCAATCCTTGATGTTCCTCATCAAGATCATCCTGATCCACAAGTCCAGCTTCCATCCTAGTTCT
AGCCCTTTCAATTCTGTGCTTAGCTTGGTGATCAAATGGGCAAGTAGCAGGATCAAGAGTGTGAAGCCTT
CTCATAGCATCAGCCATAATGGAAACCTTCTCAGCTGGAGCAAGGTGTGAAGAAAGCAAATCTTGTCCTG
GAACCTCTCCCAAAAGAAGCCAATCTCTTCCAGCCTCAGTAACAACATCAAGAACAGCAGCGCATGGAAC
ACCAGTAGTAGCAAGCCAAGAAAGTCTAGCAGCCTCATCTTGAAGCTCATTAAGAGCACCAGAAAGATCA
GTCTTAACGAAAAGAACTGGCCTTCCCTGAGCAGAAAGCCTAAAAACAGCAGCATCAGAGCATCCAATAG
TCTGTTGAGCCCAATCGTATCCAAAAAGCCTCTCAACCCAAGCAGCAGGACTTCCAGCATGAAGTCCATC
TTGCTCAATTCCCATTTGAGAGTGGAATATGAGACTCTAATTGGATACCGAGGGGAATTTATGGAACGTC
AGTGGAGCATTTTTGACAAGAAATATTTTGCTAGCTGATAGTGACCNTTAGGCGACTTTTGAACGCGCAA
TAATGGNTTTCTGACGTATGNGCTTAGCTCATTAAACTTCNAGAAAACCCGCGGGCTCAATNGGCTCCTT
CAACGTTGCGGNTCTGTCAGTTCCAAACGTAAAACGGNTTGNTCCCGNGTCATCGGGGGGGGTCATAACG
GGGACTCCCTTATTNCCCGCCNCANGANCAAAATCGGGGGGACCCCTTTNNTAAGGGGNCCNGGCCNTTT
TAAATTCCGGGATTAATTAACCNNGGGGGTGGGNTNGNCCNATAANAAGNGGNCNNAAAGGGATAAACCT
N
